Addgene plasmid #138315: pCF525-mTagBFP2_EF1a-Hygro-P2A-mTagBFP2_lenti
Purpose: Lenti expression of mTgBFP2
Depositing lab: Jennifer Doudna. Depositing organization: University of California, Berkeley. Publication: Potent CRISPR-Cas9 inhibitors from Staphylococcus genomes. Watters KE, Shivram H, Fellmann C, Lew RJ, McMahon B, Doudna JA. Proc Natl Acad Sci U S A. 2020 Mar 10. pii: 1917668117. doi: 10.1073/pnas.1917668117. PubMed 32156733.
Backbone
  Vector backbone: pCF525
  Total vector size (bp): 8805
  Vector type: Mammalian Expression, Lentiviral, CRISPR
  Selectable markers: Hygromycin
Growth in bacteria
  Bacterial resistance: Ampicillin, 100 μg/mL
  Growth temperature: 37°C
  Growth strain: NEB Stable
  Copy number: High Copy
Gene/Insert
  Gene/Insert name: mTAGBFP2
  Insert size (bp): 693
Terms and licenses: Academic/Nonprofit Terms; Industry Terms: Not Available to Industry
How to cite: pCF525-mTagBFP2_EF1a-Hygro-P2A-mTagBFP2_lenti was a gift from Jennifer Doudna (Addgene plasmid # 138315 ; http://n2t.net/addgene:138315 ; RRID:Addgene_138315)
