[The description below was written by a language model from this plasmid's Addgene catalogue record and pLannotate feature annotations shown in this document.]
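Description:
pCF525-mTagBFP2_EF1a-Hygro-P2A-mTagBFP2_lenti is an 8,805 bp lentiviral transfer plasmid built on the pCF525 backbone for stable expression of the blue fluorescent protein mTagBFP2 in mammalian cells. It is maintained in E. coli through a high-copy ColE1/pUC-type origin and an ampicillin resistance gene (β-lactamase with its own promoter). The viral portion has a third-generation, self-inactivating layout. A CMV enhancer/promoter replaces the U3 region upstream of a truncated HIV-1 5' LTR and drives transcription of the genomic RNA in packaging cells. This is followed by the Ψ packaging signal with a partial gag sequence, the Rev response element for Rev-dependent nuclear export, and the cPPT/CTS element that aids nuclear import of the reverse-transcribed genome. The ΔU3 3' LTR leaves the integrated provirus without LTR promoter activity, and a bGH polyadenylation signal lies downstream of it.

The internal expression cassette uses the human EF-1α core promoter with intron A sequence to drive a single open reading frame. This frame encodes hygromycin B phosphotransferase followed by mTagBFP2 (annotated as TagBFP, about 690 bp). According to the construct name the two are joined by a P2A self-cleaving peptide, although the feature table does not annotate that linker separately. Transduced cells should therefore become hygromycin resistant and blue fluorescent from one transcript, and a WPRE downstream of the coding region enhances expression. The stated purpose is simply lentiviral expression of mTagBFP2. The vector is also catalogued under CRISPR, but the record does not state its specific experimental role, and no guide RNA or Cas component is annotated.
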