Features (pLannotate 1.2.2; 24 found; start..end, strand, type, name):
     31..83      -  misc_feature   bom (fragment): basis of mobility region from pBR322
    232..611     +  enhancer       CMV enhancer: human cytomegalovirus immediate early enhancer
    612..811     +  promoter       CMV promoter: human cytomegalovirus (CMV) immediate early promoter
    829..1009    +  LTR            5' LTR (truncated): truncated 5' long terminal repeat (LTR) from HIV-1
   1056..1181    +  misc_feature   HIV-1 Ψ: packaging signal of human immunodeficiency virus type 1
   1165..1528    +  CDS            HIV-1 gag (fragment): gag protein from human immunodeficiency virus 1; gag
   1674..1907    +  misc_feature   RRE: The Rev response element (RRE) of HIV-1 allows for Rev-dependent mRNA export from the nucleus to the cytoplasm.
   2284..2384    +  CDS            Rev (fragment): human immunodeficiency virus 1 (HIV-1) Rev protein; rev; enhances nuclear export of unspliced and incompletely spliced viral mRNAs
   2434..2551    +  misc_feature   cPPT/CTS: central polypurine tract and central termination sequence of HIV-1
   2601..2619    +  CDS            small t antigen (fragment): SV40 (simian virus 40) small t antigen
   2645..2856    +  promoter       EF-1α core promoter: core promoter for human elongation factor EF-1α
   2857..2965    +  intron         EF-1α intron A (fragment): intron upstream of the start codon of human EF-1α
   3591..3794    +  intron         EF-1α intron A: truncated intron upstream of the start codon of human EF-1α
   3833..4852    +  CDS            HygR: hygromycin B phosphotransferase confers resistance to hygromycin
   4919..5608    +  CDS            TagBFP: TagBFP is a basic (constitutively fluorescent) blue fluorescent protein published in 2008, derived from Entacmaea quadricolor. It is reported to be a very rapidly-maturing monomer with very low acid sensitivity.
   5627..6215    +  misc_feature   WPRE: woodchuck hepatitis virus posttranscriptional regulatory element
   6266..6285    +  misc_feature   cPPT/CTS (fragment): central polypurine tract and central termination sequence of HIV-1
   6287..6520    +  LTR            3' LTR (ΔU3): self-inactivating 3' long terminal repeat (LTR) from HIV-1
   6552..6776    +  polyA_signal   bGH poly(A) signal: bovine growth hormone polyadenylation signal
   6780..6799    +  promoter       SV40 promoter (fragment): SV40 enhancer and early promoter
   6820..6870    -  CDS            lacI (fragment): lac repressor; lacI; The lac repressor binds to the lac operator to inhibit transcription in E. coli. This inhibition can be relieved by adding lactose or isopropyl-β-D-thiogalactopyranoside (IPTG).
   7053..7641    -  rep_origin     ori: high-copy-number ColE1/pMB1/pBR322/pUC origin of replication
   7812..8672    -  CDS            AmpR: β-lactamase; bla; confers resistance to ampicillin, carbenicillin, and related antibiotics
   8673..8777    -  promoter       AmpR promoter: bla
>Addgene plasmid #138315 | pCF525-mTagBFP2_EF1a-Hygro-P2A-mTagBFP2_lenti | addgene full sequence | sequence record 275085 | Addgene NGS Result
GTCGACGGATCGGGAGATCTCCCGATCCCCTATGGTGCACTCTCAGTACAATCTGCTCTGATGCCGCATA
GTTAAGCCAGTATCTGCTCCCTGCTTGTGTGTTGGAGGTCGCTGAGTAGTGCGCGAGCAAAATTTAAGCT
ACAACAAGGCAAGGCTTGACCGACAATTGCATGAAGAATCTGCTTAGGGTTAGGCGTTTTGCGCTGCTTC
GCGATGTACGGGCCAGATATTGACATTGATTATTGACTAGTTATTAATAGTAATCAATTACGGGGTCATT
AGTTCATAGCCCATATATGGAGTTCCGCGTTACATAACTTACGGTAAATGGCCCGCCTGGCTGACCGCCC
AACGACCCCCGCCCATTGACGTCAATAATGACGTATGTTCCCATAGTAACGCCAATAGGGACTTTCCATT
GACGTCAATGGGTGGAGTATTTACGGTAAACTGCCCACTTGGCAGTACATCAAGTGTATCATATGCCAAG
TACGCCCCCTATTGACGTCAATGACGGTAAATGGCCCGCCTGGCATTATGCCCAGTACATGACCTTATGG
GACTTTCCTACTTGGCAGTACATCTACGTATTAGTCATCGCTATTACCATGGTGATGCGGTTTTGGCAGT
ACATCAATGGGCGTGGATAGCGGTTTGACTCACGGGGATTTCCAAGTCTCCACCCCATTGACGTCAATGG
GAGTTTGTTTTGGCACCAAAATCAACGGGACTTTCCAAAATGTCGTAACAACTCCGCCCCATTGACGCAA
ATGGGCGGTAGGCGTGTACGGTGGGAGGTCTATATAAGCAGCGCGTTTTGCCTGTACTGGGTCTCTCTGG
TTAGACCAGATCTGAGCCTGGGAGCTCTCTGGCTAACTAGGGAACCCACTGCTTAAGCCTCAATAAAGCT
TGCCTTGAGTGCTTCAAGTAGTGTGTGCCCGTCTGTTGTGTGACTCTGGTAACTAGAGATCCCTCAGACC
CTTTTAGTCAGTGTGGAAAATCTCTAGCAGTGGCGCCCGAACAGGGACTTGAAAGCGAAAGGGAAACCAG
AGGAGCTCTCTCGACGCAGGACTCGGCTTGCTGAAGCGCGCACGGCAAGAGGCGAGGGGCGGCGACTGGT
GAGTACGCCAAAAATTTTGACTAGCGGAGGCTAGAAGGAGAGAGATGGGTGCGAGAGCGTCAGTATTAAG
CGGGGGAGAATTAGATCGCGATGGGAAAAAATTCGGTTAAGGCCAGGGGGAAAGAAAAAATATAAATTAA
AACATATAGTATGGGCAAGCAGGGAGCTAGAACGATTCGCAGTTAATCCTGGCCTGTTAGAAACATCAGA
AGGCTGTAGACAAATACTGGGACAGCTACAACCATCCCTTCAGACAGGATCAGAAGAACTTAGATCATTA
TATAATACAGTAGCAACCCTCTATTGTGTGCATCAAAGGATAGAGATAAAAGACACCAAGGAAGCTTTAG
ACAAGATAGAGGAAGAGCAAAACAAAAGTAAGACCACCGCACAGCAAGCGGCCGCTGATCTTCAGACCTG
GAGGAGGAGATATGAGGGACAATTGGAGAAGTGAATTATATAAATATAAAGTAGTAAAAATTGAACCATT
AGGAGTAGCACCCACCAAGGCAAAGAGAAGAGTGGTGCAGAGAGAAAAAAGAGCAGTGGGAATAGGAGCT
TTGTTCCTTGGGTTCTTGGGAGCAGCAGGAAGCACTATGGGCGCAGCGTCAATGACGCTGACGGTACAGG
CCAGACAATTATTGTCTGGTATAGTGCAGCAGCAGAACAATTTGCTGAGGGCTATTGAGGCGCAACAGCA
TCTGTTGCAACTCACAGTCTGGGGCATCAAGCAGCTCCAGGCAAGAATCCTGGCTGTGGAAAGATACCTA
AAGGATCAACAGCTCCTGGGGATTTGGGGTTGCTCTGGAAAACTCATTTGCACCACTGCTGTGCCTTGGA
ATGCTAGTTGGAGTAATAAATCTCTGGAACAGATTTGGAATCACACGACCTGGATGGAGTGGGACAGAGA
AATTAACAATTACACAAGCTTAATACACTCCTTAATTGAAGAATCGCAAAACCAGCAAGAAAAGAATGAA
CAAGAATTATTGGAATTAGATAAATGGGCAAGTTTGTGGAATTGGTTTAACATAACAAATTGGCTGTGGT
ATATAAAATTATTCATAATGATAGTAGGAGGCTTGGTAGGTTTAAGAATAGTTTTTGCTGTACTTTCTAT
AGTGAATAGAGTTAGGCAGGGATATTCACCATTATCGTTTCAGACCCACCTCCCAACCCCGAGGGGACCC
GACAGGCCCGAAGGAATAGAAGAAGAAGGTGGAGAGAGAGACAGAGACAGATCCATTCGATTAGTGAACG
GATCGGCACTGCGTGCGCCAATTCTGCAGACAAATGGCAGTATTCATCCACAATTTTAAAAGAAAAGGGG
GGATTGGGGGGTACAGTGCAGGGGAAAGAATAGTAGACATAATAGCAACAGACATACAAACTAAAGAATT
ACAAAAACAAATTACAAAAATTCAAAATTTTCGGGTTTATTACAGGGACAGCAGAGATCCAGTTTGGTTA
ATTAAGCTAGCTAGGTCTTGAAAGGAGTGGGAATTGGCTCCGGTGCCCGTCAGTGGGCAGAGCGCACATC
GCCCACAGTCCCCGAGAAGTTGGGGGGAGGGGTCGGCAATTGATCCGGTGCCTAGAGAAGGTGGCGCGGG
GTAAACTGGGAAAGTGATGTCGTGTACTGGCTCCGCCTTTTTCCCGAGGGTGGGGGAGAACCGTATATAA
GTGCAGTAGTCGCCGTGAACGTTCTTTTTCGCAACGGGTTTGCCGCCAGAACACAGGTAAGTGCCGTGTG
TGGTTCCCGCGGGCCTGGCCTCTTTACGGGTTATGGCCCTTGCGTGCCTTGAATTACTTCCACTGGCTGC
AGTACGTGATTCTTGATCCCGAGCTTCGGGTTGGAAGTGGGTGGGAGAGTTCGAGGCCTTGCGCTTAAGG
AGCCCCTTCGCCTCGTGCTTGAGTTGAGGCCTGGCCTGGGCGCTGGGGCCGCCGCGTGCGAATCTGGTGG
CACCTTCGCGCCTGTCTCGCTGCTTTCGATAAGTCTCTAGCCATTTAAAATTTTTGATGACCTGCTGCGA
CGCTTTTTTTCTGGCAAGATAGTCTTGTAAATGCGGGCCAAGATCTGCACACTGGTATTTCGGTTTTTGG
GGCCGCGGGCGGCGACGGGGCCCGTGCGTCCCAGCGCACATGTTCGGCGAGGCGGGGCCTGCGAGCGCGG
CCACCGAGAATCGGACGGGGGTAGTCTCAAGCTGGCCGGCCTGCTCTGGTGCCTGGCCTCGCGCCGCCGT
GTATCGCCCCGCCCTGGGCGGCAAGGCTGGCCCGGTCGGCACCAGTTGCGTGAGCGGAAAGATGGCCGCT
TCCCGGCCCTGCTGCAGGGAGCTCAAAATGGAGGACGCGGCGCTCGGGAGAGCGGGCGGGTGAGTCACCC
ACACAAAGGAAAAGGGCCTTTCCGTCCTCAGCCGTCGCTTCATGTGACTCCACGGAGTACCGGGCGCCGT
CCAGGCACCTCGATTAGTTCTCGAGCTTTTGGAGTACGTCGTCTTTAGGTTGGGGGGAGGGGTTTTATGC
GATGGAGTTTCCCCACACTGAGTGGGTGGAGACTGAAGTTAGGCCAGCTTGGCACTTGATGTAATTCTCC
TTGGAATTTGCCCTTTTTGAGTTTGGATCTTGGTTCATTCTCAAGCCTCAGACAGTGGTTCAAAGTTTTT
TTCTTCCATTTCAGGTGTCGTGAACCGGTTCTAGAGCGCTGCCACCATGGCCAAAAAGCCTGAACTCACC
GCGACGTCTGTCGAGAAGTTTCTGATCGAAAAGTTCGACAGCGTGTCCGACCTGATGCAGCTCTCGGAGG
GCGAAGAATCTCGTGCTTTCAGCTTCGATGTAGGAGGGCGTGGATATGTCCTGCGGGTAAATAGCTGCGC
CGATGGTTTCTACAAAGATCGTTATGTTTATCGGCACTTTGCATCGGCCGCGCTCCCGATTCCGGAAGTG
CTTGACATTGGGGAGTTCAGCGAGAGCCTGACCTATTGCATCTCCCGCCGTGCACAGGGTGTCACGTTGC
AAGACCTGCCTGAAACCGAACTGCCCGCTGTTCTGCAGCCGGTCGCGGAGGCAATGGATGCGATCGCTGC
GGCCGATCTTAGCCAGACGAGCGGGTTCGGCCCATTCGGACCGCAAGGAATCGGTCAATACACTACATGG
CGTGATTTCATATGCGCGATTGCTGATCCCCATGTGTATCACTGGCAAACTGTGATGGACGACACCGTCA
GTGCGTCCGTCGCGCAGGCTCTCGATGAGCTGATGCTTTGGGCCGAGGACTGCCCCGAAGTCCGGCACCT
CGTGCACGCGGATTTCGGCTCCAACAATGTCCTGACGGACAATGGCCGCATAACAGCGGTCATTGACTGG
AGCGAGGCGATGTTCGGGGATTCCCAATACGAGGTCGCCAACATCTTCTTCTGGAGGCCGTGGTTGGCTT
GTATGGAGCAGCAGACGCGCTACTTCGAGCGGAGGCATCCGGAGCTTGCAGGATCGCCGCGGCTCCGGGC
GTATATGCTCCGCATTGGTCTTGACCAACTCTATCAGAGCTTGGTTGACGGCAATTTCGATGATGCAGCT
TGGGCGCAGGGTCGATGCGACGCAATCGTCCGATCCGGAGCCGGGACTGTCGGGCGTACACAAATCGCCC
GCAGAAGCGCGGCCGTCTGGACCGATGGCTGTGTAGAAGTACTCGCCGATAGTGGAAACCGACGCCCCAG
CACTCGTCCGAGGGCAAAGGAAGGATCCGGCGCAACAAACTTCTCTCTGCTGAAACAAGCCGGAGATGTC
GAAGAGAATCCTGGACCGTCTGAACTCATCAAGGAGAACATGCACATGAAACTCTACATGGAGGGGACCG
TAGACAATCATCACTTCAAGTGTACAAGTGAAGGGGAGGGGAAGCCTTACGAAGGGACTCAAACTATGAG
AATTAAGGTTGTCGAGGGCGGCCCCCTTCCCTTTGCGTTTGACATCCTCGCCACCAGTTTCTTGTATGGT
TCCAAGACGTTTATAAATCATACACAGGGAATACCTGACTTCTTTAAACAAAGTTTTCCAGAGGGTTTCA
CATGGGAAAGGGTTACCACTTATGAGGATGGCGGAGTACTCACCGCTACCCAAGATACATCTCTGCAAGA
TGGTTGCCTGATTTACAATGTAAAAATCCGAGGAGTTAACTTTACATCCAATGGTCCTGTTATGCAGAAA
AAGACATTGGGGTGGGAAGCATTTACAGAAACGCTCTACCCCGCCGACGGGGGCTTGGAGGGCCGCAATG
ACATGGCTCTCAAATTGGTAGGTGGTAGTCATCTTATCGCGAACGCGAAAACTACCTACCGATCCAAGAA
GCCCGCTAAAAATCTCAAAATGCCGGTCTATTACGTGGACTACAGACTGGAACGCAAGGAAGCTAACAAC
GAGACATACGTTGAGCAACATGAAGTGGCCGTGGCCAGATATTGCGATCTGCCGAGTAAGCTCGGGCACA
AATTGAACTAAACGCGTTAAGTCGACAATCAACCTCTGGATTACAAAATTTGTGAAAGATTGACTGGTAT
TCTTAACTATGTTGCTCCTTTTACGCTATGTGGATACGCTGCTTTAATGCCTTTGTATCATGCTATTGCT
TCCCGTATGGCTTTCATTTTCTCCTCCTTGTATAAATCCTGGTTGCTGTCTCTTTATGAGGAGTTGTGGC
CCGTTGTCAGGCAACGTGGCGTGGTGTGCACTGTGTTTGCTGACGCAACCCCCACTGGTTGGGGCATTGC
CACCACCTGTCAGCTCCTTTCCGGGACTTTCGCTTTCCCCCTCCCTATTGCCACGGCGGAACTCATCGCC
GCCTGCCTTGCCCGCTGCTGGACAGGGGCTCGGCTGTTGGGCACTGACAATTCCGTGGTGTTGTCGGGGA
AATCATCGTCCTTTCCTTGGCTGCTCGCCTGTGTTGCCACCTGGATTCTGCGCGGGACGTCCTTCTGCTA
CGTCCCTTCGGCCCTCAATCCAGCGGACCTTCCTTCCCGCGGCCTGCTGCCGGCTCTGCGGCCTCTTCCG
CGTCTTCGCCTTCGCCCTCAGACGAGTCGGATCTCCCTTTGGGCCGCCTCCCCGCGTCGACTTTAAGACC
AATGACTTACAAGGCAGCTGTAGATCTTAGCCACTTTTTAAAAGAAAAGGGGGGACTGGAAGGGCTAATT
CACTCCCAACGAAGACAAGATCTGCTTTTTGCTTGTACTGGGTCTCTCTGGTTAGACCAGATCTGAGCCT
GGGAGCTCTCTGGCTAACTAGGGAACCCACTGCTTAAGCCTCAATAAAGCTTGCCTTGAGTGCTTCAAGT
AGTGTGTGCCCGTCTGTTGTGTGACTCTGGTAACTAGAGATCCCTCAGACCCTTTTAGTCAGTGTGGAAA
ATCTCTAGCAGGGCCCGTTTAAACCCGCTGATCAGCCTCGACTGTGCCTTCTAGTTGCCAGCCATCTGTT
GTTTGCCCCTCCCCCGTGCCTTCCTTGACCCTGGAAGGTGCCACTCCCACTGTCCTTTCCTAATAAAATG
AGGAAATTGCATCGCATTGTCTGAGTAGGTGTCATTCTATTCTGGGGGGTGGGGTGGGGCAGGACAGCAA
GGGGGAGGATTGGGAAGACAATAGCAGGCATGCTGGGGATGCGGTGGGCTCTATGGCTTCTGAGGCGGAA
AGAACCAGCCATTAATGAAAAGAACCAGCCATTAATGAATCGGCCAACGCGCGGGGAGAGGCGGTTTGCG
TATTGGGCGCTCTTCCGCTTCCTCGCTCACTGACTCGCTGCGCTCGGTCGTTCGGCTGCGGCGAGCGGTA
TCAGCTCACTCAAAGGCGGTAATACGGTTATCCACAGAATCAGGGGATAACGCAGGAAAGAACATGTGAG
CAAAAGGCCAGCAAAAGGCCAGGAACCGTAAAAAGGCCGCGTTGCTGGCGTTTTTCCATAGGCTCCGCCC
CCCTGACGAGCATCACAAAAATCGACGCTCAAGTCAGAGGTGGCGAAACCCGACAGGACTATAAAGATAC
CAGGCGTTTCCCCCTGGAAGCTCCCTCGTGCGCTCTCCTGTTCCGACCCTGCCGCTTACCGGATACCTGT
CCGCCTTTCTCCCTTCGGGAAGCGTGGCGCTTTCTCATAGCTCACGCTGTAGGTATCTCAGTTCGGTGTA
GGTCGTTCGCTCCAAGCTGGGCTGTGTGCACGAACCCCCCGTTCAGCCCGACCGCTGCGCCTTATCCGGT
AACTATCGTCTTGAGTCCAACCCGGTAAGACACGACTTATCGCCACTGGCAGCAGCCACTGGTAACAGGA
TTAGCAGAGCGAGGTATGTAGGCGGTGCTACAGAGTTCTTGAAGTGGTGGCCTAACTACGGCTACACTAG
AAGAACAGTATTTGGTATCTGCGCTCTGCTGAAGCCAGTTACCTTCGGAAAAAGAGTTGGTAGCTCTTGA
TCCGGCAAACAAACCACCGCTGGTAGCGGTGGTTTTTTTGTTTGCAAGCAGCAGATTACGCGCAGAAAAA
AAGGATCTCAAGAAGATCCTTTGATCTTTTCTACGGGGTCTGACGCTCAGTGGAACGAAAACTCACGTTA
AGGGATTTTGGTCATGAGATTATCAAAAAGGATCTTCACCTAGATCCTTTTAAATTAAAAATGAAGTTTT
AAATCAATCTAAAGTATATATGAGTAAACTTGGTCTGACAGTTACCAATGCTTAATCAGTGAGGCACCTA
TCTCAGCGATCTGTCTATTTCGTTCATCCATAGTTGCCTGACTCCCCGTCGTGTAGATAACTACGATACG
GGAGGGCTTACCATCTGGCCCCAGTGCTGCAATGATACCGCGAGACCCACGCTCACCGGCTCCAGATTTA
TCAGCAATAAACCAGCCAGCCGGAAGGGCCGAGCGCAGAAGTGGTCCTGCAACTTTATCCGCCTCCATCC
AGTCTATTAATTGTTGCCGGGAAGCTAGAGTAAGTAGTTCGCCAGTTAATAGTTTGCGCAACGTTGTTGC
CATTGCTACAGGCATCGTGGTGTCACGCTCGTCGTTTGGTATGGCTTCATTCAGCTCCGGTTCCCAACGA
TCAAGGCGAGTTACATGATCCCCCATGTTGTGCAAAAAAGCGGTTAGCTCCTTCGGTCCTCCGATCGTTG
TCAGAAGTAAGTTGGCCGCAGTGTTATCACTCATGGTTATGGCAGCACTGCATAATTCTCTTACTGTCAT
GCCATCCGTAAGATGCTTTTCTGTGACTGGTGAGTACTCAACCAAGTCATTCTGAGAATAGTGTATGCGG
CGACCGAGTTGCTCTTGCCCGGCGTCAATACGGGATAATACCGCGCCACATAGCAGAACTTTAAAAGTGC
TCATCATTGGAAAACGTTCTTCGGGGCGAAAACTCTCAAGGATCTTACCGCTGTTGAGATCCAGTTCGAT
GTAACCCACTCGTGCACCCAACTGATCTTCAGCATCTTTTACTTTCACCAGCGTTTCTGGGTGAGCAAAA
ACAGGAAGGCAAAATGCCGCAAAAAAGGGAATAAGGGCGACACGGAAATGTTGAATACTCATACTCTTCC
TTTTTCAATATTATTGAAGCATTTATCAGGGTTATTGTCTCATGAGCGGATACATATTTGAATGTATTTA
GAAAAATAAACAAATAGGGGTTCCGCGCACATTTCCCCGAAAAGTGCCACCTGAC
